Addgene plasmid #234730: pCMV-evoCAST-evoTnsC
Depositing lab: David Liu. Publication: Programmable gene insertion in human cells with a laboratory-evolved CRISPR-associated transposase. Witte IP, Lampe GD, Eitzinger S, Miller SM, Berrios KN, McElroy AN, King RT, Stringham OG, Gelsinger DR, Vo PLH, Chen AT, Tolar J, Osborn MJ, Sternberg SH, Liu DR. Science. 2025 May 15;388(6748):eadt5199. doi: 10.1126/science.adt5199. Epub 2025 May 15. PubMed 40373119.
Backbone
  Vector backbone: pCMV with a BR322 origin
  Vector type: Mammalian Expression
Growth in bacteria
  Bacterial resistance: Ampicillin, 100 μg/mL
  Growth temperature: 37°C
  Growth strain: DH5alpha
  Copy number: High Copy
Gene/Insert
  Gene/Insert name: evoPseTnsC
  Species: Synthetic
  Cloning method: Other
Terms and licenses: Academic/Nonprofit Terms; Industry Terms: Not Available to Industry
How to cite: pCMV-evoCAST-evoTnsC was a gift from David Liu (Addgene plasmid # 234730 ; http://n2t.net/addgene:234730 ; RRID:Addgene_234730)
