[The description below was written by a language model from this plasmid's Addgene catalogue record and pLannotate feature annotations shown in this document.]
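Description:
pCMV-evoCAST-evoTnsC is a 4,590-nt mammalian expression plasmid built on a pCMV backbone. It is propagated in E. coli as a high-copy plasmid from a ColE1/pBR322-type origin of replication. Selection is by ampicillin, through a β-lactamase gene driven by its own bla promoter. The backbone also carries several bacterial remnants: a bom fragment, a lac promoter/operator with its CAP binding site, a short lacI fragment, and small SV40 promoter and multiple-cloning-site fragments. These look like leftovers of vector construction rather than functional parts of the design.

The payload is evoPseTnsC, listed as a synthetic insert. The name indicates a laboratory-evolved variant of TnsC, the component of Tn7-like CRISPR-associated transposase (CAST) systems that links RNA-guided target recognition to the transposase. The automated annotation does not label this coding sequence. However, there is an unannotated stretch of about 1.2 kb between the T7 promoter and the bovine growth hormone polyadenylation signal, and this is where the insert would be expected to lie. Expression in mammalian cells is driven by the human cytomegalovirus immediate-early enhancer and promoter, and the bGH signal provides transcript termination and polyadenylation. The T7 promoter just upstream of the insert could support in vitro transcription or serve as a sequencing primer site. The record does not mention any epitope tags, nuclear localization signals or reporters, and the plasmid has no mammalian selection marker.

Going by the plasmid name and the associated publication title, it is one component of the evoCAST system for programmable gene insertion in human cells. It would presumably be co-delivered with plasmids that supply the other CAST proteins, the guide RNA and the donor DNA, although the record does not describe these.
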