Features (pLannotate 1.2.2; 14 found; start..end, strand, type, name):
    171..1031    -  CDS            AmpR: β-lactamase; bla; confers resistance to ampicillin, carbenicillin, and related antibiotics
   1032..1136    -  promoter       AmpR promoter: bla
   1207..1251    -  misc_feature   bom (fragment): basis of mobility region from pBR322
   1482..1785    +  enhancer       CMV enhancer: human cytomegalovirus immediate early enhancer
   1786..1989    +  promoter       CMV promoter: human cytomegalovirus (CMV) immediate early promoter
   2031..2049    +  promoter       T7 promoter: promoter for bacteriophage T7 RNA polymerase
   3305..3529    +  polyA_signal   bGH poly(A) signal: bovine growth hormone polyadenylation signal
   3533..3554    +  promoter       SV40 promoter (fragment): SV40 enhancer and early promoter
   3559..3575    +  misc_feature   MCS (fragment): pBluescript multiple cloning site
   3624..3640    -  protein_bind   lac operator: The lac repressor binds to the lac operator to inhibit transcription in E. coli. This inhibition can be relieved by adding lactose or isopropyl-β-D-thiogalactopyranoside (IPTG). lac repressor encoded by lacI
   3648..3678    -  promoter       lac promoter: promoter for the E. coli lac operon
   3693..3714    -  protein_bind   CAP binding site: CAP binding activates transcription in the presence of cAMP. E. coli catabolite activator protein
   3727..3819    -  CDS            lacI (fragment): lac repressor; lacI; The lac repressor binds to the lac operator to inhibit transcription in E. coli. This inhibition can be relieved by adding lactose or isopropyl-β-D-thiogalactopyranoside (IPTG).
   4002..4590    -  rep_origin     ori: high-copy-number ColE1/pMB1/pBR322/pUC origin of replication
>Addgene plasmid #234730 | pCMV-evoCAST-evoTnsC | addgene full sequence | sequence record 467883 | Addgene NGS Result
GAAGATCCTTTGATCTTTTCTACGGGGTCTGACACTCAGTGGAACGAAAACTCACGTTAAGGGATTTTGG
TCATGAGATTATCAAAAAGGATCTTCACCTAGATCCTTTTAAATTAAAAATGAAGTTTTAAATCAATCTA
AAGTATATATGAGTAAACTTGGTCTGACAGTTACCAATGCTTAATCAGTGAGGCACCTATCTCAGCGATC
TGTCTATTTCGTTCATCCATAGTTGCCTGACTCCCCGTCGTGTAGATAACTACGATACGGGAGGGCTTAC
CATCTGGCCCCAGTGCTGCAATGATACCGCGAGACCCACGCTCACCGGCTCCAGATTTATCAGCAATAAA
CCAGCCAGCCGGAAGGGCCGAGCGCAGAAGTGGTCCTGCAACTTTATCCGCCTCCATCCAGTCTATTAAT
TGTTGCCGGGAAGCTAGAGTAAGTAGTTCGCCAGTTAATAGTTTGCGCAACGTTGTTGCCATTGCTACAG
GCATCGTGGTGTCACGCTCGTCGTTTAGTATGGCTTCATTCAGCTCCGGTTCCCAACGATCAAGGCGAGT
TACATGATCCCCCATGTTGTGCAAAAAAGCGGTTAGCTCCTTCGGTCCTCCGATCGTTGTCAGAAGTAAG
TTGGCCGCAGTGTTATCACTCATGGTTATGGCAGCACTGCATAATTCTCTTACTGTCATGCCATCCATAA
GATGCTTTTCTGTGACTGGTGAGTACTCAACCAAGTCATTCTGAGAATAGTGTATGCGGCGACCGAGTTG
CTCTTGCCCGGCGTCAATACGGGATAATACCGCGCCACATAGCAGAACTTTAAAAGTGCTCATCATTGGA
AAACGTTCTTCGGGGCGAAAACTCTCAAGGATCTTACCGCTGTTGAGATCCAGTTCGATGTAACCCACTC
GTGCACCCAACTGATCTTCAGCATCTTTTACTTTCACCAGCGTTTCTGGGTGAGCAAAAACAGGAAGGCA
AAATGCCGCAAAAAAGGGAATAAGGGCGACACGGAAATGTTGAATACTCATACTCTTCCTTTTTCAATAT
TATTGAAGCATTTATCAGGGTTATTGTCTCATGAGCGGATACATATTTGAATGTATTTAGAAAAATAAAC
AAATAGGGGTTCCGCGCACATTTCCCCGAAAAGTGCCACCTGACGTCGACGGATCGGGAGATCGATCTCC
CGATCCCCTAGGGTCGACTCTCAGTACAATCTGCTCTGATGCCGCATAGTTAAGCCAGTATCTGCTCCCT
GCTTGTGTGTTGGAGGTCGCTGAGTAGTGCGCGAGCAAAATTTAAGCTACAACAAGGCAAGGCTTGACCG
ACAATTGCATGAAGAATCTGCTTAGGGTTAGGCGTTTTGCGCTGCTTCGCGATGTACGGGCCAGATATAC
GCGTTGACATTGATTATTGACTAGTTATTAATAGTAATCAATTACGGGGTCATTAGTTCATAGCCCATAT
ATTGAGTTCCGCGTTACATAACTTACGGTAAATGGCCCGCCTGGCTGACCGCCCAACGACCCCCGCCCAT
TGACGTCAATAATGACGTATGTTCCCATAGTAACGCCAATAGGGACTTTCCATTGACGTCAATGGGTGGA
GTATTTACGGTAAACTGCCCACTTGGCAGTACATCAAGTGTATCATATGCCAAGTACGCCCCCTATTGAC
GTCAATGACGGTAAATGGCCCGCCTGGCATTATGCCCAGTACATGACCTTATGGGACTTTCCTACTTGGC
AGTACATCTACGTATTAGTCATCGCTATTACCATGGTGATGCGGTTTTGGCAGTACATCAATGGGCGTGG
ATAGCGGTTTGACTCACGGGGATTTCCAAGTCTCCACCCCATTGACGTCAATGGGAGTTTGTTTTGGCAC
CAAAATCAACGGGACTTTCCAAAATGTCGTAACAACTCCGCCCCATTGACGCAAATGGGCGGTAGGCGTG
TACGGTGGGAGGTCTATATAAGCAGAGCTGGTTTAGTGAACCGTCAGATCCGCTAGAGATCCGCGGCCGC
TAATACGACTCACTATAGGGAGAGCCGCCACCATGAACGCCCTGACCGAGATCCAGATCGAGAAGCTGAG
GAACTTCAGCGACTGCATCGTGATGCACCCACAGATCAAGACAATCTTCAACGACTTTGATGAGCTGAGG
CTGAATCGCAAGTTTCAGTCCGACCAGCAGTGTATGCTGCTGATCGGCGATACCGGCGTGGGCAAGTCTC
ACACAATCAACCACTACAAGAAGCGGGTGCTGGCCACCCAGAACTATTCCAGAAATACAATGCCCGTGCT
GGTGTCCCGGATCAGCCGGGGCAAGGGCCTGGACGCCACCCTGGTGCAGATGCTGGCCGATCTGGAGCTG
TTCGGCAGCTCCCAGATCAAGAAGCGGGGCTACAAGACCGATCTGACAAAGAAGCTGGTGGAGTCTCTGA
TCAAGGCCCAGGTGGAGCTGCTGATCATCAACGAGTTCCAGGAGCTGATCGAGTTTAAGTCTGTGCAGGA
GAGACAGCAGATCGCCAATGGCCTGAAGTTTATCAGCGAGGAGGCCAAGGTGCCTATCGTGCTGGTGGGC
ATGCCATGGGCAGCAAAGATCGCAGAGGAGCCACAGTGGGCCTCTAGGCTGGTGCGGAAGATAAAGCTGG
AGTATTTCAGCCTGAAGAACGACTCCAAGTACTTTCGCCAGTATCTGATGGGCCTGGCCAAGAAGATGCC
TTTCGATGTGCCCCCTAAGCTGGAGAGCAAGAACACCACAATCGCCCTGTTTGCAGCATGCAGGGGAGAG
AATCGCGCCCTGAAGCACCTGCTGCTGGAGGCCCTGAAGCTGGCCCTGAGCTGTAACGAGTACCTGGAGA
ATAAGCACTTCATCACCGCCTATGACAAGTTTGATTTCTTTAACGACAAGGAGAAGCTGAAGTCCAAGAA
TCCTTTCAAGCAGGACATCAAGGATATCGAAATCTACGAAGTGATCAAGAACAGCAGCTATAAACCAAAT
GCCCTGGACCCCGAGGATATGCTGACAGATCGGGTGTTTGCCATCGTGAAGGGCTCCGGCAAGCGGACTG
CTGATGGCAGTGAATTTGAGTCCCCAAAGAAGAAGAGAAAGGTGGGGAGCGGCAAAAGAACCGCCGACGG
CAGCGAATTCGAGTCACCCAAGAAGAAGAGGAAAGTCGGCTCCGGAAAACGGACAGCCGACGGAAGCGAG
TTCGAGTCACCGAAAAAGAAGCGAAAAGTTTAACCGGTCATCATCACCATCACCATTGAGTTTAAACCCG
CTGATCAGCCTCGACTGTGCCTTCTAGTTGCCAGCCATCTGTTGTTTGCCCCTCCCCCGTGCCTTCCTTG
ACCCTGGAAGGTGCCACTCCCACTGTCCTTTCCTAATAAAATGAGGAAATTGCATCGCATTGTCTGAGTA
GGTGTCATTCTATTCTGGGGGGTGGGGTGGGGCAGGACAGCAAGGGGGAGGATTGGGAAGACAATAGCAG
GCATGCTGGGGATGCGGTGGGCTCTATGGCTTCTGAGGCGGAAAGAACCAGCTGGGGCTCGATACCGTCG
ACCTCTAGCTAGAGCTTGGCGTAATCATGGTCATAGCTGTTTCCTGTGTGAAATTGTTATCCGCTCACAA
TTCCACACAACATACGAGCCGGAAGCATAAAGTGTAAAGCCTAGGGTGCCTAATGAGTGAGCTAACTCAC
ATTAATTGCGTTGCGCTCACTGCCCGCTTTCCAGTCGGGAAACCTGTCGTGCCAGCTGCATTAATGAATC
GGCCAACGCGCGGGGAGAGGCGGTTTGCGTATTGGGCGCTCTTCCGCTTCCTCGCTCACTGACTCGCTGC
GCTCGGTCGTTCGGCTGCGGCGAGCGGTATCAGCTCACTCAAAGGCGGTAATACGGTTATCCACAGAATC
AGGGGATAACGCAGGAAAGAACATGTGAGCAAAAGGCCAGCAAAAGGCCAGGAACCGTAAAAAGGCCGCG
TTGCTGGCGTTTTTCCATAGGCTCCGCCCCCCTGACGAGCATCACAAAAATCGACGCTCAAGTCAGAGGT
GGCGAAACCCGACAGGACTATAAAGATACCAGGCGTTTCCCCCTGGAAGCTCCCTCGTGCGCTCTCCTGT
TCCGACCCTGCCGCTTACCGGATACCTGTCCGCCTTTCTCCCTTCGGGAAGCGTGGCGCTTTCTCATAGC
TCACGCTGTAGGTATCTCAGTTCGGTGTAGGTCGTTCGCTCCAAGCTGGGCTGTGTGCACGAACCCCCCG
TTCAGCCCGACCGCTGCGCCTTATCCGGTAACTATCGTCTTGAGTCCAACCCGGTAAGACACGACTTATC
GCCACTGGCAGCAGCCACTGGTAACAGGATTAGCAGAGCGAGGTATGTAGGCGGTGCTACAGAGTTCTTG
AAGTGGTGGCCTAACTACGGCTACACTAGAAGAACAGTATTTGGTATCTGCGCTCTGCTGAAGCCAGTTA
CCTTCGGAAAAAGAGTTGGTAGCTCTTGATCCGGCAAACAAACCACCGCTGGTAGCGGTGGTTTTTTTGT
TTGCAAGCAGCAGATTACGCGCAGAAAAAAAGGATCTCAA
